Addgene plasmid #71990: Ntng1.g-AP-His
Purpose: Expresses the extracellular region of the Netrin G1, isoform g protein (truncated immediately upstream of propeptide cleavage and GPI-attachement site), C-terminally fused to alkaline phosphatase + 6X histidine tag.
Depositing lab: Woj Wojtowicz. Depositing organization: University of California, Berkeley. Publication: An extracellular biochemical screen reveals that FLRTs and Unc5s mediate neuronal subtype recognition in the retina. Visser JJ, Cheng Y, Perry SC, Chastain AB, Parsa B, Masri SS, Ray TA, Kay JN, Wojtowicz WM. Elife. 2015 Dec 3;4. pii: e08149. doi: 10.7554/eLife.08149. PubMed 26633812.
Backbone
  Vector backbone: pCMVi-SV40ori
  Vector type: Mammalian Expression
Growth in bacteria
  Bacterial resistance: Ampicillin, 100 μg/mL
  Growth temperature: 37°C
  Growth strain: DH5alpha
  Copy number: High Copy
Gene/Insert
  Gene/Insert name: Ntng1.g (alt names: Netrin G1, isoform g; Lmnt1; NCBI gene ID 80883; Reference sequence AF475075)
  Species: M. musculus (mouse)
  Insert size (bp): 1365
  Entrez Gene: Ntng1 (a.k.a. A930010C08Rik, AI853992, Lmnt1)
  Promoter: CMV
  Tag / fusion protein: AP-His (C terminal on backbone)
  Cloning method: Restriction Enzyme; 5′ cloning site NotI (not destroyed); 3′ cloning site SpeI (not destroyed)
  Sequencing primers: 5′ GTCAGAGGTAACTCCCGTTGC; 3′ GAGGTTCTTGGCGGCTGTC
Terms and licenses: Academic/Nonprofit Terms; Industry Terms: Not Available to Industry
Depositor comments: Addgene Sanger sequencing found F166L compared to AF475075.
How to cite: Ntng1.g-AP-His was a gift from Woj Wojtowicz (Addgene plasmid # 71990 ; http://n2t.net/addgene:71990 ; RRID:Addgene_71990)
