[The description below was written by a language model from this plasmid's Addgene catalogue record and pLannotate feature annotations shown in this document.]
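Description:
Ntng1.g-AP-His is a mammalian expression plasmid of 7,880 nt built on the pCMVi-SV40ori backbone and designed to produce a secreted, tagged ectodomain of mouse Netrin G1, isoform g. It is maintained in E. coli through a high-copy ColE1/pUC-type origin and selected with ampicillin via the β-lactamase gene. The backbone also carries an f1 phage origin and small remnants of rop, bom and lacZα that are leftovers of vector ancestry rather than functional parts. An SV40 enhancer/early promoter region is annotated outside the expression cassette; consistent with the backbone name, this region contains the SV40 origin, which allows episomal amplification in cells expressing large T antigen.

The expression cassette is driven by the human CMV immediate-early enhancer and promoter followed by CMV intron A, an arrangement that generally boosts transcript processing and expression. Downstream, the Ntng1 fragment (about 1.4 kb, cloned between retained NotI and SpeI sites) encodes the extracellular region truncated just upstream of the propeptide cleavage and GPI-attachment site, so the protein is released rather than membrane-anchored. It is fused in frame at its C terminus to human placental secreted alkaline phosphatase and, according to the catalogue entry, a 6X histidine tag that is not separately annotated in the feature table; an SV40 polyadenylation signal terminates the transcript. Repository sequencing noted an F166L difference from the reference sequence. The AP moiety gives an enzymatic readout and the His tag a handle for capture or purification. The plasmid comes from an extracellular biochemical interaction screen of cell-surface recognition proteins in the retina.
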