Features (pLannotate 1.2.2; 14 found; start..end, strand, type, name):
     25..408     +  enhancer       CMV enhancer: human cytomegalovirus immediate early enhancer
    410..609     +  promoter       CMV promoter: human cytomegalovirus (CMV) immediate early promoter
    748..1573    +  intron         CMV intron A: human cytomegalovirus intron A (Chapman et al., 1991)
   1610..2992    +  CDS            Ntng1 (fragment): NTNG1_MOUSE - Also known as Kiaa0976, Lmnt1. Experimental evidence at protein level: Swiss-Prot protein existence level 1. Involved in controlling patterning and neuronal circuit formation at the laminar, cellular, subcellular and synaptic levels. Promotes neurite outgrowth of both axons and dendrites. From Mus musculus (Mouse).
   2993..4444    +  CDS            SEAP: secreted alkaline phosphatase from human placenta The natural enzyme has a C-terminal transmembrane sequence that is replaced by a GPI anchor.
   4503..4624    +  polyA_signal   SV40 poly(A) signal: SV40 polyadenylation signal
   4833..5421    -  rep_origin     ori: high-copy-number ColE1/pMB1/pBR322/pUC origin of replication
   5592..6452    -  CDS            AmpR: β-lactamase; bla; confers resistance to ampicillin, carbenicillin, and related antibiotics
   6453..6557    -  promoter       AmpR promoter: bla
   6652..6687    +  CDS            rop (fragment): Rop protein, which maintains plasmids at low copy number; rop
   6710..7040    +  promoter       SV40 promoter: SV40 enhancer and early promoter
   7163..7262    +  misc_feature   bom (fragment): basis of mobility region from pBR322
   7290..7718    -  rep_origin     f1 ori (sequence partly withheld): f1 bacteriophage origin of replication; arrow indicates direction of (+) strand synthesis
   7722..7879    -  CDS            lacZα (fragment): LacZα fragment of β-galactosidase; lacZ fragment
>Addgene plasmid #71990 | Ntng1.g-AP-His | depositor full sequence | sequence record 131176 | Full Sequence
GTCGAGGTCTCGACGGTATCGATTGACATTGATTATTGACTAGCTAGTTATTAATAGTAATCAATTACGG
GGTCATTAGTTCATAGCCCATATATGGAGTTCCGCGTTACATAACTTACGGTAAATGGCCCGCCTGGCTG
ACCGCCCAACGACCCCCGCCCATTGACGTCAATAATGACGTATGTTCCCATAGTAACGCCAATAGGGACT
TTCCATTGACGTCAATGGGTGGAGTATTTACGGTAAACTGCCCACTTGGCAGTACATCAAGTGTATCATA
TGCCAAGTCCGCCCCCTATTGACGTCAATGACGGTAAATGGCCCGCCTGGCATTATGCCCAGTACATGAC
CTTACGGGACTTTCCTACTTGGCAGTACATCTACGTATTAGTCATCGCTATTACCATGGTGATGCGGTTT
TGGCAGTACACCAATGGGCGTGGATAGCGGTTTGACTCACGGGGATTTCCAAGTCTCCACCCCATTGACG
TCAATGGGAGTTTGTTTTGGCACCAAAATCAACGGGACTTTCCAAAATGTCGTAATAACCCCGCCCCGTT
GACGCAAATGGGCGGTAGGCGTGTACGGTGGGAGGTCTATATAAGCAGAGCTCGTTTAGTGAACCGTCAG
ATCGCCTGGAGACGCCATCCACGCTGTTTTGACCTCCATAGAAGACACCGGGACCGATCCAGCCTCCGCG
GCCGGGAACGGTGCATTGGAACGCGGATTCCCCGTGCCAAGAGTGACGTAAGTACCGCCTATAGACTCTA
TAGGCACACCCCTTTGGCTCTTATGCATGCTATACTGTTTTTGGCTTGGGGCCTATACACCCCCGCTTCC
ATATGCTATAGGTGATGGTATAGCTTAGCCTATAGGTGTGGGTTATTGACCATTATTGACCACTCCCCTA
TTGGTGACGATACTTTCCATTACTAATCCATAACATGGCTCTTTGCCACAACTATCTCTATTGGCTATAT
GCCAATACTCTGTCCTTCAGAGACTGACACGGACTCTGTATTTTTACAGGATGGGGTCCCATTTATTATT
TACAAATTCACATATACAACAACGCCGTCCCCCGTGCCCGCAGTTTTTATTAAACATAGCGTGGGATCTC
CACGCGAATCTCGGGTACGTGTTCCGGACATGGGCTCTTCTCCGGTAGCGGCGGAGCTTCCACATCCGAG
CCCTGGTCCCATGCCTCCAGCGGCTCATGGTCGCTCGGCAGCTCCTTGCTCCTAACAGTGGAGGCCAGAC
TTAGGCACAGCACAATGCCCACCACCACCAGTGTGCCGCACAAGGCCGTGGCGGTAGGGTATGTGTCTGA
AAATGAGCTCGGAGATTGGGCTCGCACCGCTGACGCAGATGGAAGACTTAAGGCAGCGGCAGAAGAAGAT
GCAGGCAGCTGAGTTGTTGTATTCTGATAAGAGTCAGAGGTAACTCCCGTTGCGGTGCTGTTAACGGTGG
AGGGCAGTGTAGTCTGAGCAGTACTCGTTGCTGCCGCGCGCGCCACCAGACATAATAGCTGACAGACTAA
CAGACTGTTCCTTTCCATGGGTCTTTTCTGCAGAAGCTTGAATTCTCGAGGATCCGCGGCCGCGCCACCA
TGTATTTGTCAAGATTCCTGTCGATCCATGCCCTGTGGGTGACAGTGTCCTCTGTGATGCAGCCCTACCT
TTTCGTGTGGGGACATTATGATGTATGTAAGAGCCTGATTTACACAGAAGAAGGCAAAGTTTGGGATTAC
ACAGCCTGCCAGCCGGAATCCACGGACATGACCAAGTATCTGAAAGTGAAACTGGACCCTCCGGATATTA
CCTGTGGAGACCCTCCAGAGTCCTTCTGTGCAATGGGCAACCCTTACATGTGCAATAATGAGTGTGATGC
GAGTACCCCTGAACTGGCACACCCTCCTGAGCTGATGTTTGATTTTGAAGGAAGACATCCCTCCACATTT
TGGCAGTCTGCTACTTGGAAGGAGTACCCCAAACCTCTCCAGGTTAACATCACTCTGTCTTGGAGCAAAA
CCATTGAACTCACAGACAACATAGTTATTACCTTTGAATCGGGGCGTCCAGACCAAATGATCCTAGAGAA
ATCTCTCGACTACGGACGAACATGGCAGCCCTATCAGTATTATGCCACAGACTGCCTCCATGCATTCCAC
ATGGACCCGAAATCCGTGAAGGATTTATCTCAGCACACGGTCTTGGAAATCATTTGCACGGAAGAGTACT
CCACTGGGTACTCCACGAATAGCAAAATAATCCACTTCGAGATCAAAGACAGGTTTGCGTTTTTCGCTGG
ACCTCGGCTACGAAATATGGCTTCCCTCTATGGACAGCTGGATACAACCAAGAAACTCAGAGATTTCTTC
ACTGTCACAGACCTGAGGATCAGGCTGTTGAGACCCGCCGTTGGGGAAATATTTGTAGATGAACTACATT
TGGCACGTTACTTTTATGCGATCTCAGACATAAAGGTGCGAGGAAGGTGCAAGTGCAACCTGCATGCCAC
TTCGTGTTTGTATGACAACAGCAAACTGACATGTGAATGTGAGCACAACACTACAGGTCCCGACTGTGGG
AAATGCAAGAAGAACTACCAGGGCCGACCTTGGAGCCCCGGCTCATACCTCCCCATCCCCAAAGGCACCG
CAAACACCTGTATCCCCAGCATTTCCAGTATCGGTAACTGTGAATGCTTCGGCCACTCCAATCGGTGCAG
TTATATCGATCTGCTAAACACAGTCATTTGCGTGAGCTGTAAACACAACACTAGAGGGCAGCACTGTGAG
TTATGCAGGCTGGGCTACTTCAGAAATGCTTCTGCACAGCTGGACGATGAGAATGTGTGCATAGCTAATG
TCTGCGACAATGAGCTCCTGCACTGCCAGAATGGAGGGACCTGCCAGAACAATGTGCGCTGCGCGTGCCC
AGACGCCTACACCGGCATCCTCTGTGAGAAGCTAACTAGTGGATCTTCCGGAATCATCCCAGTTGAGGAG
GAGAACCCGGACTTCTGGAACCGCGAGGCAGCCGAGGCCCTGGGTGCCGCCAAGAAGCTGCAGCCTGCAC
AGACAGCCGCCAAGAACCTCATCATCTTCCTGGGCGATGGGATGGGGGTGTCTACGGTGACAGCTGCCAG
GATCCTAAAAGGGCAGAAGAAGGACAAACTGGGGCCTGAGATACCCCTGGCCATGGACCGCTTCCCATAT
GTGGCTCTGTCCAAGACATACAATGTAGACAAACATGTGCCAGACAGTGGAGCCACAGCCACGGCCTACC
TGTGCGGGGTCAAGGGCAACTTCCAGACCATTGGCTTGAGTGCAGCCGCCCGCTTTAACCAGTGCAACAC
GACACGCGGCAACGAGGTCATCTCCGTGATGAATCGGGCCAAGAAAGCAGGGAAGTCAGTGGGAGTGGTA
ACCACCACACGAGTGCAGCACGCCTCGCCAGCCGGCACCTACGCCCACACGGTGAACCGCAACTGGTACT
CGGACGCCGACGTGCCTGCCTCGGCCCGCCAGGAGGGGTGCCAGGACATCGCTACGCAGCTCATCTCCAA
CATGGACATTGACGTGATCCTAGGTGGAGGCCGAAAGTACATGTTTCGCATGGGAACCCCAGACCCTGAG
TACCCAGATGACTACAGCCAAGGTGGGACCAGGCTGGACGGGAAGAATCTGGTGCAGGAATGGCTGGCGA
AGCGCCAGGGTGCCCGGTATGTGTGGAACCGCACTGAGCTCATGCAGGCTTCCCTGGACCCGTCTGTGAC
CCATCTCATGGGTCTCTTTGAGCCTGGAGACATGAAATACGAGATCCACCGAGACTCCACACTGGACCCC
TCCCTGATGGAGATGACAGAGGCTGCCCTGCGCCTGCTGAGCAGGAACCCCCGCGGCTTCTTCCTCTTCG
TGGAGGGTGGTCGCATCGACCATGGTCATCATGAAAGCAGGGCTTACCGGGCACTGACTGAGACGATCAT
GTTCGACGACGCCATTGAGAGGGCGGGCCAGCTCACCAGCGAGGAGGACACGCTGAGCCTCGTCACTGCC
GACCACTCCCACGTCTTCTCCTTCGGAGGCTACCCCCTGCGAGGGAGCTCCATCTTCGGGCTGGCCCCTG
GCAAGGCCCGGGACAGGAAGGCCTACACGGTCCTCCTATACGGAAACGGTCCAGGCTATGTGCTCAAGGA
CGGCGCCCGGCCGGATGTTACCGAGAGCGAGAGCGGGAGCCCCGAGTATCGGCAGCAGTCAGCAGTGCCC
CTGGACGAAGAGACCCACGCAGGCGAGGACGTGGCGGTGTTCGCGCGCGGCCCGCAGGCGCACCTGGTTC
ACGGCGTGCAGGAGCAGACCTTCATAGCGCACGTCATGGCCTTCGCCGCCTGCCTGGAGCCCTACACCGC
CTGCGACCTGGCGCCCCCCGCCGGCACCACCGACGCCGCGCACCCGGGTCATCATCACCATCACCATTAA
TCTAGAGATCTTATTAAAGCAGAACTTGTTTATTGCAGCTTATAATGGTTACAAATAAAGCAATAGCATC
ACAAATTTCACAAATAAAGCATTTTTTTCACTGCATTCTAGTTGTGGTTTGTCCAAACTCATCAATGTAT
CTTATCATGTCTGGTCGACTCTAGCTAGACTCTTCCGCTTCCTCGCTCACTGACTCGCTGCGCTCGGTCG
TTCGGCTGCGGCGAGCGGTATCAGCTCACTCAAAGGCGGTAATACGGTTATCCACAGAATCAGGGGATAA
CGCAGGAAAGAACATGTGAGCAAAAGGCCAGCAAAAGGCCAGGAACCGTAAAAAGGCCGCGTTGCTGGCG
TTTTTCCATAGGCTCCGCCCCCCTGACGAGCATCACAAAAATCGACGCTCAAGTCAGAGGTGGCGAAACC
CGACAGGACTATAAAGATACCAGGCGTTTCCCCCTGGAAGCTCCCTCGTGCGCTCTCCTGTTCCGACCCT
GCCGCTTACCGGATACCTGTCCGCCTTTCTCCCTTCGGGAAGCGTGGCGCTTTCTCATAGCTCACGCTGT
AGGTATCTCAGTTCGGTGTAGGTCGTTCGCTCCAAGCTGGGCTGTGTGCACGAACCCCCCGTTCAGCCCG
ACCGCTGCGCCTTATCCGGTAACTATCGTCTTGAGTCCAACCCGGTAAGACACGACTTATCGCCACTGGC
AGCAGCCACTGGTAACAGGATTAGCAGAGCGAGGTATGTAGGCGGTGCTACAGAGTTCTTGAAGTGGTGG
CCTAACTACGGCTACACTAGAAGAACAGTATTTGGTATCTGCGCTCTGCTGAAGCCAGTTACCTTCGGAA
AAAGAGTTGGTAGCTCTTGATCCGGCAAACAAACCACCGCTGGTAGCGGTGGTTTTTTTGTTTGCAAGCA
GCAGATTACGCGCAGAAAAAAAGGATCTCAAGAAGATCCTTTGATCTTTTCTACGGGGTCTGACGCTCAG
TGGAACGAAAACTCACGTTAAGGGATTTTGGTCATGAGATTATCAAAAAGGATCTTCACCTAGATCCTTT
TAAATTAAAAATGAAGTTTTAAATCAATCTAAAGTATATATGAGTAAACTTGGTCTGACAGTTACCAATG
CTTAATCAGTGAGGCACCTATCTCAGCGATCTGTCTATTTCGTTCATCCATAGTTGCCTGACTCCCCGTC
GTGTAGATAACTACGATACGGGAGGGCTTACCATCTGGCCCCAGTGCTGCAATGATACCGCGAGACCCAC
GCTCACCGGCTCCAGATTTATCAGCAATAAACCAGCCAGCCGGAAGGGCCGAGCGCAGAAGTGGTCCTGC
AACTTTATCCGCCTCCATCCAGTCTATTAATTGTTGCCGGGAAGCTAGAGTAAGTAGTTCGCCAGTTAAT
AGTTTGCGCAACGTTGTTGCCATTGCTACAGGCATCGTGGTGTCACGCTCGTCGTTTGGTATGGCTTCAT
TCAGCTCCGGTTCCCAACGATCAAGGCGAGTTACATGATCCCCCATGTTGTGCAAAAAAGCGGTTAGCTC
CTTCGGTCCTCCGATCGTTGTCAGAAGTAAGTTGGCCGCAGTGTTATCACTCATGGTTATGGCAGCACTG
CATAATTCTCTTACTGTCATGCCATCCGTAAGATGCTTTTCTGTGACTGGTGAGTACTCAACCAAGTCAT
TCTGAGAATAGTGTATGCGGCGACCGAGTTGCTCTTGCCCGGCGTCAATACGGGATAATACCGCGCCACA
TAGCAGAACTTTAAAAGTGCTCATCATTGGAAAACGTTCTTCGGGGCGAAAACTCTCAAGGATCTTACCG
CTGTTGAGATCCAGTTCGATGTAACCCACTCGTGCACCCAACTGATCTTCAGCATCTTTTACTTTCACCA
GCGTTTCTGGGTGAGCAAAAACAGGAAGGCAAAATGCCGCAAAAAAGGGAATAAGGGCGACACGGAAATG
TTGAATACTCATACTCTTCCTTTTTCAATATTATTGAAGCATTTATCAGGGTTATTGTCTCATGAGCGGA
TACATATTTGAATGTATTTAGAAAAATAAACAAATAGGGGTTCCGCGCACATTTCCCCGAAAAGTGCCAC
CTGACGTCTAAGAAACCATTATTATCATGACATTAACCTATAAAAATAGGCGTATCACGAGGCCCTTTCG
TCTCGCGCGTTTCGGTGATGACGGTGAAAACCTCTGACACATGCAGCTCCCGGAGGAATGTGTGTCAGTT
AGGGTGTGGAAAGTCCCCAGGCTCCCCAGGCAGGCAGAAGTATGCAAAGCATGCATCTCAATTAGTCAGC
AACCAGGTGTGGAAAGTCCCCAGGCTCCCCAGCAGGCAGAAGTATGCAAAGCATGCATCTCAATTAGTCA
GCAACCATAGTCCCGCCCCTAACTCCGCCCATCCCGCCCCTAACTCCGCCCAGTTCCGCCCATTCTCCGC
CCCATGGCTGACTAATTTTTTTTATTTATGCAGAGGCCGAGGCCGCCTCTGCCTCTGAGCTATTCCAGAA
GTAGTGAGGAGGCTTTTTTGGAGGCCTAGGCTTTTGCAAAAAGCTCCCGGGAGCTTGTATATCCATTTTC
GTCCCGGAGACGGTCACAGCTTGTCTGTAAGCGGATGCCGGGAGCAGACAAGCCCGTCAGGGCGCGTCAG
CGGGTGTTGGCGGGTGTCGGGGCTGGCTTAACTATGCGGCATCAGAGCAGATTGTACTGAGAGTGCACCA
TATGCGGTGTGAAATACCGCACAGATGCGTAAGGAGAAAATACCGCATCAGGAAATTGTAAGCGTTAATA
TTTTGTTAAAATTCGCGTTAAATTTTTGTTAAATCAGCTCATTTTTTAACCAATAGGCCGAAATCGGCAA
AATCCCTTATAAATCAAAAGAATAGACCGAGATAGGGT
[37 nt withheld, positions 7389-7425]
AAAGAACGTGGACTCCAACGTCAAAGG
[49 nt withheld, positions 7453-7501]
T
[91 nt withheld, positions 7503-7593]
G
[124 nt withheld, positions 7595-7718]
CCATTCGCCATTCAGGCTGCGCAACTGTTGGGAAGGGCGATCGGTGCGGGCCTCTTCGCTATTACGCCAG
CTGGCGAAAGGGGGATGTGCTGCAAGGCGATTAAGTTGGGTAACGCCAGGGTTTTCCCAGTCACGACGTT
GTAAAACGACGGCCAGTGAATT
