>Addgene plasmid #71990 | Ntng1.g-AP-His | addgene partial sequence | sequence record 138371 | pMRB101-F 5'-aagatgcaggcagctgagtt-3'
ACGGTGGAGGGCAGTGTAGTCTGAGCAGTACTCGTTGCTGCCGCGCGCGCCACCAGACATAATAGCTGAC
AGACTAACAGACTGTTCCTTTCCATGGGTCTTTTCTGCAGAAGCTTGAATTCTCGAGGATCCGCGGCCGC
GCCACCATGTATTTGTCAAGATTCCTGTCGATCCATGCCCTGTGGGTGACAGTGTCCTCTGTGATGCAGC
CCTACCTTTTCGTGTGGGGACATTATGATGTATGTAAGAGCCTGATTTACACAGAAGAAGGCAAAGTTTG
GGATTACACAGCCTGCCAGCCGGAATCCACGGACATGACCAAGTATCTGAAAGTGAAACTGGACCCTCCG
GATATTACCTGTGGAGACCCTCCAGAGTCCTTCTGTGCAATGGGCAACCCTTACATGTGCAATAATGAGT
GTGATGCGAGTACCCCTGAACTGGCACACCCTCCTGAGCTGATGTTTGATTTTGAAGGAAGACATCCCTC
CACATTTTGGCAGTCTGCTACTTGGAAGGAGTACCCCAAACCTCTCCAGGTTAACATCACTCTGTCTTGG
AGCAAAACCATTGAACTCACAGACAACATAGTTATTACCTTTGAATCGGGGCGTCCAGACCAAATGATCC
TAGAGAAATCTCTCGACTACGGACGAACATGGCAGCCCTATCAGTATTATGCCACAGACTGCCTCCATGC
ATTCCACATGGACCCGAAATCCGTGAAGGATTTATCTCAGCACACGGTCTTGGAAATCATTTGCACGGAA
GAGTACTCCACTGGGTACTCCACGAATAGCAAA
