>Addgene plasmid #71990 | Ntng1.g-AP-His | addgene partial sequence | sequence record 138374 | SV40pA-R 5'-GAAATTTGTGATGCTATTGC-3'
ATAAGATCTCTAGATTAATGGTGATGGTGATGATGACCCGGGTGCGCGGCGTCGGTGGTGCCGGCGGGGG
GCGCCAGGTCGCAGGCGGTGTAGGGCTCCAGGCAGGCGGCGAAGGCCATGACGTGCGCTATGAAGGTCTG
CTCCTGCACGCCGTGAACCAGGTGCGCCTGCGGGCCGCGCGCGAACACCGCCACGTCCTCGCCTGCGTGG
GTCTCTTCGTCCAGGGGCACTGCTGACTGCTGCCGATACTCGGGGCTCCCGCTCTCGCTCTCGGTAACAT
CCGGCCGGGCGCCGTCCTTGAGCACATAGCCTGGACCGTTTCCGTATAGGAGGACCGTGTAGGCCTTCCT
GTCCCGGGCCTTGCCAGGGGCCAGCCCGAAGATGGAGCTCCCTCGCAGGGGGTAGCCTCCGAAGGAGAAG
ACGTGGGAGTGGTCGGCAGTGACGAGGCTCAGCGTGTCCTCCTCGCTGGTGAGCTGGCCCGCCCTCTCAA
TGGCGTCGTCGAACATGATCGTCTCAGTCAGTGCCCGGTAAGCCCTGCTTTCATGATGACCATGGTCGAT
GCGACCACCCTCCACGAAGAGGAAGAAGCCGCGGGGGTTCCTGCTCAGCAGGCGCAGGGCAGCCTCTGTC
ATCTCCATCAGGGAGGGGTCCAGTGTGGAGTCTCGGTGGATCTCGTATTTCATGTCTCCAGGCTCAAAGA
GACCCATGAGATGGGTCACAGACGGGTCCAGGGAAGCCTGCATGAGCTCAGTGCGGTTCCACACATACCG
GGCACCCTGGCGCTTCGCCAGCCATTCCTGCACCAGATTCTTCCCGTCCAGCCTGGTCC
